Addgene plasmid #83027: pSico-shNKCC1
Purpose: expresses an shRNA against NKCC1
Depositing lab: Angelique Bordey. Depositing organization: Yale University. Publication: NKCC1 Knockdown Decreases Neuron Production through GABAA-Regulated Neural Progenitor Proliferation and Delays Dendrite Development. Young SZ, Taylor MM, Wu S, Ikeda-Matsuo Y, Kubera C, Bordey A. J Neurosci. 2012 Sep 26;32(39):13630-8. 10.1523/JNEUROSCI.2864-12.2012 PubMed 23015452.
Backbone
  Vector backbone: pSico
  Backbone manufacturer: Jacks Lab (MIT)
  Backbone size w/o insert (bp): 7566
  Total vector size (bp): 7609
  Vector type: Mammalian Expression, Lentiviral, RNAi, Cre/Lox
Growth in bacteria
  Bacterial resistance: Ampicillin, 100 μg/mL
  Growth temperature: 37°C
  Growth strain: NEB Stable
  Copy number: High Copy
Gene/Insert
  Gene/Insert name: shNKCC1 (alt name: NKCC1 shRNA)
  gRNA/shRNA sequence: ACACACTTGTCCTGGGATT
  Species: M. musculus (mouse)
  Promoter: U6
  Cloning method: Restriction Enzyme; 5′ cloning site HpaI (destroyed during cloning); 3′ cloning site XhoI (not destroyed)
  Sequencing primers: 5′ EGFP-C
Resource information
  A portion of this plasmid was derived from a plasmid made by: pSico was obtained from Addgene (plasmid 11578). The NKCC1 shRNA was provided by Drs. D. D. Wang and A. R. Kriegstein, University of California, San Francisco.
Terms and licenses: Academic/Nonprofit Terms; Industry Terms: Not Available to Industry
Depositor comments: This plasmid contains a c4351t substitution within the shRNA. The depositing lab states that they do not know whether this mutation affects plasmid function. pSico allows for conditional (Cre-Lox), stable expression of shNKCC1. Cre expression excises GFP and allows for shNKCC1 expression.
How to cite: pSico-shNKCC1 was a gift from Angelique Bordey (Addgene plasmid # 83027 ; http://n2t.net/addgene:83027 ; RRID:Addgene_83027)
