[The description below was written by a language model from this plasmid's Addgene catalogue record and pLannotate feature annotations shown in this document.]
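Description:
pSico-shNKCC1 is a lentiviral transfer plasmid for Cre-dependent knockdown of mouse NKCC1, built in the pSico (conditional RNAi) backbone. In bacteria it is maintained through a high-copy ColE1/pUC-type origin and selected with ampicillin via the AmpR (β-lactamase) cassette. The viral portion has a CMV enhancer/promoter fused to a truncated HIV-1 5' LTR to drive genomic RNA production in packaging cells. This is followed by the Ψ packaging signal with a gag fragment, the Rev response element, and the cPPT/CTS. Downstream lie a WPRE and a second truncated LTR that closes the provirus. Packaging functions are not annotated on the plasmid and would have to be supplied in trans.

The payload is a mouse U6 RNA polymerase III promoter separated from the shRNA by a floxed stop cassette. Two sites, annotated by the software as loxP511, flank a CMV enhancer/promoter–EGFP unit. The first site sits directly after the U6 promoter fragment, and the NKCC1 hairpin was cloned downstream of the second site between HpaI (destroyed) and XhoI. Before recombination, cells carrying the construct express EGFP and the U6 promoter is disrupted, so no shRNA is made. Cre excises the CMV-EGFP cassette, which removes the fluorescence and allows the shRNA to be transcribed.

The depositor notes a single C-to-T substitution within the shRNA whose effect on function is unknown. The full sequence is inferred from the pSico reference, with only the insert verified by sequencing. The associated study used NKCC1 knockdown to examine neural progenitor proliferation, neuron production and dendrite development.
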