Features (pLannotate 1.2.2; 24 found; start..end, strand, type, name):
     31..83      -  misc_feature   bom (fragment): basis of mobility region from pBR322
    238..617     +  enhancer       CMV enhancer: human cytomegalovirus immediate early enhancer
    618..817     +  promoter       CMV promoter: human cytomegalovirus (CMV) immediate early promoter
    835..1015    +  LTR            5' LTR (truncated): truncated 5' long terminal repeat (LTR) from HIV-1
   1062..1187    +  misc_feature   HIV-1 Ψ: packaging signal of human immunodeficiency virus type 1
   1171..1509    +  CDS            HIV-1 gag (fragment): gag protein from human immunodeficiency virus 1; gag
   1686..1919    +  misc_feature   RRE: The Rev response element (RRE) of HIV-1 allows for Rev-dependent mRNA export from the nucleus to the cytoplasm.
   2296..2396    +  CDS            Rev (fragment): human immunodeficiency virus 1 (HIV-1) Rev protein; rev; enhances nuclear export of unspliced and incompletely spliced viral mRNAs
   2446..2563    +  misc_feature   cPPT/CTS: central polypurine tract and central termination sequence of HIV-1
   2622..2891    +  promoter       U6 promoter (fragment): RNA polymerase III promoter for mouse U6 snRNA (Das et al., 1988)
   2892..2925    +  protein_bind   loxP511: Cre-mediated recombination occurs in the 8-bp core sequence (GTATACAT). loxP511 sites are compatible with each other, but incompatible with wild-type loxP sites. Cre recombinase
   3025..3328    +  enhancer       CMV enhancer: human cytomegalovirus immediate early enhancer
   3329..3532    +  promoter       CMV promoter: human cytomegalovirus (CMV) immediate early promoter
   3577..4293    +  CDS            EGFP: EGFP is a basic (constitutively fluorescent) green fluorescent protein published in 1996, derived from Aequorea victoria. It is reported to be a rapidly-maturing weak dimer with moderate acid sensitivity.
   4304..4337    +  protein_bind   loxP511: Cre-mediated recombination occurs in the 8-bp core sequence (GTATACAT). loxP511 sites are compatible with each other, but incompatible with wild-type loxP sites. Cre recombinase
   4405..4430    -  misc_feature   MCS (fragment): pBluescript multiple cloning site
   4475..4498    +  misc_feature   MCS (fragment): pBluescript multiple cloning site
   4498..5086    +  misc_feature   WPRE: woodchuck hepatitis virus posttranscriptional regulatory element
   5087..5106    +  misc_feature   MCS (fragment): pBluescript multiple cloning site
   5108..5608    +  CDS            nef (fragment): NEF_HV1LA - Experimental evidence at protein level: Swiss-Prot protein existence level 1. Extracellular Nef protein targets CD4(+) T-lymphocytes for apoptosis by interacting with CXCR4 surface receptors. From Human immunodeficiency virus type 1 group M subtype B (isolate Lai) (HIV-1).
   5615..5795    +  LTR            5' LTR (truncated): truncated 5' long terminal repeat (LTR) from HIV-1
   5857..6445    -  rep_origin     ori: high-copy-number ColE1/pMB1/pBR322/pUC origin of replication
   6616..7476    -  CDS            AmpR: β-lactamase; bla; confers resistance to ampicillin, carbenicillin, and related antibiotics
   7477..7581    -  promoter       AmpR promoter: bla
>Addgene plasmid #83027 | pSico-shNKCC1 | depositor full sequence | sequence record 157852 | Inferred based on pSico reference sequence. Only the insert has been sequence verified.
GTCGACGGATCGGGAGATCTCCCGATCCCCTATGGTGCACTCTCAGTACAATCTGCTCTGATGCCGCATA
GTTAAGCCAGTATCTGCTCCCTGCTTGTGTGTTGGAGGTCGCTGAGTAGTGCGCGAGCAAAATTTAAGCT
ACAACAAGGCAAGGCTTGACCGACAATTGCATGAAGAATCTGCTTAGGGTTAGGCGTTTTGCGCTGCTTC
GCGATGTACGGGCCAGATATACGCGTTGACATTGATTATTGACTAGTTATTAATAGTAATCAATTACGGG
GTCATTAGTTCATAGCCCATATATGGAGTTCCGCGTTACATAACTTACGGTAAATGGCCCGCCTGGCTGA
CCGCCCAACGACCCCCGCCCATTGACGTCAATAATGACGTATGTTCCCATAGTAACGCCAATAGGGACTT
TCCATTGACGTCAATGGGTGGAGTATTTACGGTAAACTGCCCACTTGGCAGTACATCAAGTGTATCATAT
GCCAAGTACGCCCCCTATTGACGTCAATGACGGTAAATGGCCCGCCTGGCATTATGCCCAGTACATGACC
TTATGGGACTTTCCTACTTGGCAGTACATCTACGTATTAGTCATCGCTATTACCATGGTGATGCGGTTTT
GGCAGTACATCAATGGGCGTGGATAGCGGTTTGACTCACGGGGATTTCCAAGTCTCCACCCCATTGACGT
CAATGGGAGTTTGTTTTGGCACCAAAATCAACGGGACTTTCCAAAATGTCGTAACAACTCCGCCCCATTG
ACGCAAATGGGCGGTAGGCGTGTACGGTGGGAGGTCTATATAAGCAGCGCGTTTTGCCTGTACTGGGTCT
CTCTGGTTAGACCAGATCTGAGCCTGGGAGCTCTCTGGCTAACTAGGGAACCCACTGCTTAAGCCTCAAT
AAAGCTTGCCTTGAGTGCTTCAAGTAGTGTGTGCCCGTCTGTTGTGTGACTCTGGTAACTAGAGATCCCT
CAGACCCTTTTAGTCAGTGTGGAAAATCTCTAGCAGTGGCGCCCGAACAGGGACTTGAAAGCGAAAGGGA
AACCAGAGGAGCTCTCTCGACGCAGGACTCGGCTTGCTGAAGCGCGCACGGCAAGAGGCGAGGGGCGGCG
ACTGGTGAGTACGCCAAAAATTTTGACTAGCGGAGGCTAGAAGGAGAGAGATGGGTGCGAGAGCGTCAGT
ATTAAGCGGGGGAGAATTAGATCGCGATGGGAAAAAATTCGGTTAAGGCCAGGGGGAAAGAAAAAATATA
AATTAAAACATATAGTATGGGCAAGCAGGGAGCTAGAACGATTCGCAGTTAATCCTGGCCTGTTAGAAAC
ATCAGAAGGCTGTAGACAAATACTGGGACAGCTACAACCATCCCTTCAGACAGGATCAGAAGAACTTAGA
TCATTATATAATACAGTAGCAACCCTCTATTGTGTGCATCAAAGGATAGAGATAAAAGACACCAAGGAAG
CTTTAGACAAGATAGAGGAAGAGCAAAACAAAAGTAAGACCACCGCACAGCAAGCGGCCGGCCGCGCTGA
TCTTCAGACCTGGAGGAGGAGATATGAGGGACAATTGGAGAAGTGAATTATATAAATATAAAGTAGTAAA
AATTGAACCATTAGGAGTAGCACCCACCAAGGCAAAGAGAAGAGTGGTGCAGAGAGAAAAAAGAGCAGTG
GGAATAGGAGCTTTGTTCCTTGGGTTCTTGGGAGCAGCAGGAAGCACTATGGGCGCAGCGTCAATGACGC
TGACGGTACAGGCCAGACAATTATTGTCTGGTATAGTGCAGCAGCAGAACAATTTGCTGAGGGCTATTGA
GGCGCAACAGCATCTGTTGCAACTCACAGTCTGGGGCATCAAGCAGCTCCAGGCAAGAATCCTGGCTGTG
GAAAGATACCTAAAGGATCAACAGCTCCTGGGGATTTGGGGTTGCTCTGGAAAACTCATTTGCACCACTG
CTGTGCCTTGGAATGCTAGTTGGAGTAATAAATCTCTGGAACAGATTTGGAATCACACGACCTGGATGGA
GTGGGACAGAGAAATTAACAATTACACAAGCTTAATACACTCCTTAATTGAAGAATCGCAAAACCAGCAA
GAAAAGAATGAACAAGAATTATTGGAATTAGATAAATGGGCAAGTTTGTGGAATTGGTTTAACATAACAA
ATTGGCTGTGGTATATAAAATTATTCATAATGATAGTAGGAGGCTTGGTAGGTTTAAGAATAGTTTTTGC
TGTACTTTCTATAGTGAATAGAGTTAGGCAGGGATATTCACCATTATCGTTTCAGACCCACCTCCCAACC
CCGAGGGGACCCGACAGGCCCGAAGGAATAGAAGAAGAAGGTGGAGAGAGAGACAGAGACAGATCCATTC
GATTAGTGAACGGATCGGCACTGCGTGCGCCAATTCTGCAGACAAATGGCAGTATTCATCCACAATTTTA
AAAGAAAAGGGGGGATTGGGGGGTACAGTGCAGGGGAAAGAATAGTAGACATAATAGCAACAGACATACA
AACTAAAGAATTACAAAAACAAATTACAAAAATTCAAAATTTTCGGGTTTATTACAGGGACAGCAGAGAT
CCAGTTTGGTTAGTACCGGGCCCGCTCTAGAGATCCGACGCCGCCATCTCTAGGCCCGCGCCGGCCCCCT
CGCACAGACTTGTGGGAGAAGCTCGGCTACTCCCCTGCCCCGGTTAATTTGCATATAATATTTCCTAGTA
ACTATAGAGGCTTAATGTGCGATAAAAGACAGATAATCTGTTCTTTTTAATACTAGCTACATTTTACATG
ATAGGCTTGGATTTCTATAAGAGATACAAATACTAAATTATTATTTTAAAAAACAGCACAAAAGGAAACT
CACCCTAACTGTAAAGTAATTATAACTTCGTATAGTATAAATTATACGAAGTTATAAGCCTTGGTTTTTT
GAATTCCGTATTACCGCCATGCATTAGTTATTAATAGTAATCAATTACGGGGTCATTAGTTCATAGCCCA
TATATGGAGTTCCGCGTTACATAACTTACGGTAAATGGCCCGCCTGGCTGACCGCCCAACGACCCCCGCC
CATTGACGTCAATAATGACGTATGTTCCCATAGTAACGCCAATAGGGACTTTCCATTGACGTCAATGGGT
GGAGTATTTACGGTAAACTGCCCACTTGGCAGTACATCAAGTGTATCATATGCCAAGTACGCCCCCTATT
GACGTCAATGACGGTAAATGGCCCGCCTGGCATTATGCCCAGTACATGACCTTATGGGACTTTCCTACTT
GGCAGTACATCTACGTATTAGTCATCGCTATTACCATGGTGATGCGGTTTTGGCAGTACATCAATGGGCG
TGGATAGCGGTTTGACTCACGGGGATTTCCAAGTCTCCACCCCATTGACGTCAATGGGAGTTTGTTTTGG
CACCAAAATCAACGGGACTTTCCAAAATGTCGTAACAACTCCGCCCCATTGACGCAAATGGGCGGTAGGC
GTGTACGGTGGGAGGTCTATATAAGCAGAGCTGGTTTAGTGAACCGTCAGATCCGCTAGCGCTACCGGTC
GCCACCATGGTGAGCAAGGGCGAGGAGCTGTTCACCGGGGTGGTGCCCATCCTGGTCGAGCTGGACGGCG
ACGTAAACGGCCACAAGTTCAGCGTGTCCGGCGAGGGCGAGGGCGATGCCACCTACGGCAAGCTGACCCT
GAAGTTCATCTGCACCACCGGCAAGCTGCCCGTGCCCTGGCCCACCCTCGTGACCACCCTGACCTACGGC
GTGCAGTGCTTCAGCCGCTACCCCGACCACATGAAGCAGCACGACTTCTTCAAGTCCGCCATGCCCGAAG
GCTACGTCCAGGAGCGCACCATCTTCTTCAAGGACGACGGCAACTACAAGACCCGCGCCGAGGTGAAGTT
CGAGGGCGACACCCTGGTGAACCGCATCGAGCTGAAGGGCATCGACTTCAAGGAGGACGGCAACATCCTG
GGGCACAAGCTGGAGTACAACTACAACAGCCACAACGTCTATATCATGGCCGACAAGCAGAAGAACGGCA
TCAAGGTGAACTTCAAGATCCGCCACAACATCGAGGACGGCAGCGTGCAGCTCGCCGACCACTACCAGCA
GAACACCCCCATCGGCGACGGCCCCGTGCTGCTGCCCGACAACCACTACCTGAGCACCCAGTCCGCCCTG
AGCAAAGACCCCAACGAGAAGCGCGATCACATGGTCCTGCTGGAGTTCGTGACCGCCGCCGGGATCACTC
TCGGCATGGACGAGCTGTACAAGTAGCGGCCGCATAACTTCGTATAGTATAAATTATACGAAGTTATAAG
CCTTGTTTGACACACTTGTCCTGGGATTTTGATATCCGAATCCCAGGACAAGTGTGTCTTTTTTCTCGAG
GTCGACGGTATCGATAAGCTCGCTTCACGAGATCATGTTTAAGGGTTCCGGTTCCACTAGGTACAATTCG
ATATCAAGCTTATCGATAATCAACCTCTGGATTACAAAATTTGTGAAAGATTGACTGGTATTCTTAACTA
TGTTGCTCCTTTTACGCTATGTGGATACGCTGCTTTAATGCCTTTGTATCATGCTATTGCTTCCCGTATG
GCTTTCATTTTCTCCTCCTTGTATAAATCCTGGTTGCTGTCTCTTTATGAGGAGTTGTGGCCCGTTGTCA
GGCAACGTGGCGTGGTGTGCACTGTGTTTGCTGACGCAACCCCCACTGGTTGGGGCATTGCCACCACCTG
TCAGCTCCTTTCCGGGACTTTCGCTTTCCCCCTCCCTATTGCCACGGCGGAACTCATCGCCGCCTGCCTT
GCCCGCTGCTGGACAGGGGCTCGGCTGTTGGGCACTGACAATTCCGTGGTGTTGTCGGGGAAATCATCGT
CCTTTCCTTGGCTGCTCGCCTGTGTTGCCACCTGGATTCTGCGCGGGACGTCCTTCTGCTACGTCCCTTC
GGCCCTCAATCCAGCGGACCTTCCTTCCCGCGGCCTGCTGCCGGCTCTGCGGCCTCTTCCGCGTCTTCGC
CTTCGCCCTCAGACGAGTCGGATCTCCCTTTGGGCCGCCTCCCCGCATCGATACCGTCGACCTCGATCGA
GACCTAGAAAAACATGGAGCAATCACAAGTAGCAATACAGCAGCTACCAATGCTGATTGTGCCTGGCTAG
AAGCACAAGAGGAGGAGGAGGTGGGTTTTCCAGTCACACCTCAGGTACCTTTAAGACCAATGACTTACAA
GGCAGCTGTAGATCTTAGCCACTTTTTAAAAGAAAAGGGGGGACTGGAAGGGCTAATTCACTCCCAACGA
AGACAAGATATCCTTGATCTGTGGATCTACCACACACAAGGCTACTTCCCTGATTGGCAGAACTACACAC
CAGGGCCAGGGATCAGATATCCACTGACCTTTGGATGGTGCTACAAGCTAGTACCAGTTGAGCAAGAGAA
GGTAGAAGAAGCCAATGAAGGAGAGAACACCCGCTTGTTACACCCTGTGAGCCTGCATGGGATGGATGAC
CCGGAGAGAGAAGTATTAGAGTGGAGGTTTGACAGCCGCCTAGCATTTCATCACATGGCCCGAGAGCTGC
ATCCGGACTGTACTGGGTCTCTCTGGTTAGACCAGATCTGAGCCTGGGAGCTCTCTGGCTAACTAGGGAA
CCCACTGCTTAAGCCTCAATAAAGCTTGCCTTGAGTGCTTCAAGTAGTGTGTGCCCGTCTGTTGTGTGAC
TCTGGTAACTAGAGATCCCTCAGACCCTTTTAGTCAGTGTGGAAAATCTCTAGCAGCATGTGAGCAAAAG
GCCAGCAAAAGGCCAGGAACCGTAAAAAGGCCGCGTTGCTGGCGTTTTTCCATAGGCTCCGCCCCCCTGA
CGAGCATCACAAAAATCGACGCTCAAGTCAGAGGTGGCGAAACCCGACAGGACTATAAAGATACCAGGCG
TTTCCCCCTGGAAGCTCCCTCGTGCGCTCTCCTGTTCCGACCCTGCCGCTTACCGGATACCTGTCCGCCT
TTCTCCCTTCGGGAAGCGTGGCGCTTTCTCATAGCTCACGCTGTAGGTATCTCAGTTCGGTGTAGGTCGT
TCGCTCCAAGCTGGGCTGTGTGCACGAACCCCCCGTTCAGCCCGACCGCTGCGCCTTATCCGGTAACTAT
CGTCTTGAGTCCAACCCGGTAAGACACGACTTATCGCCACTGGCAGCAGCCACTGGTAACAGGATTAGCA
GAGCGAGGTATGTAGGCGGTGCTACAGAGTTCTTGAAGTGGTGGCCTAACTACGGCTACACTAGAAGAAC
AGTATTTGGTATCTGCGCTCTGCTGAAGCCAGTTACCTTCGGAAAAAGAGTTGGTAGCTCTTGATCCGGC
AAACAAACCACCGCTGGTAGCGGTGGTTTTTTTGTTTGCAAGCAGCAGATTACGCGCAGAAAAAAAGGAT
CTCAAGAAGATCCTTTGATCTTTTCTACGGGGTCTGACGCTCAGTGGAACGAAAACTCACGTTAAGGGAT
TTTGGTCATGAGATTATCAAAAAGGATCTTCACCTAGATCCTTTTAAATTAAAAATGAAGTTTTAAATCA
ATCTAAAGTATATATGAGTAAACTTGGTCTGACAGTTACCAATGCTTAATCAGTGAGGCACCTATCTCAG
CGATCTGTCTATTTCGTTCATCCATAGTTGCCTGACTCCCCGTCGTGTAGATAACTACGATACGGGAGGG
CTTACCATCTGGCCCCAGTGCTGCAATGATACCGCGAGACCCACGCTCACCGGCTCCAGATTTATCAGCA
ATAAACCAGCCAGCCGGAAGGGCCGAGCGCAGAAGTGGTCCTGCAACTTTATCCGCCTCCATCCAGTCTA
TTAATTGTTGCCGGGAAGCTAGAGTAAGTAGTTCGCCAGTTAATAGTTTGCGCAACGTTGTTGCCATTGC
TACAGGCATCGTGGTGTCACGCTCGTCGTTTGGTATGGCTTCATTCAGCTCCGGTTCCCAACGATCAAGG
CGAGTTACATGATCCCCCATGTTGTGCAAAAAAGCGGTTAGCTCCTTCGGTCCTCCGATCGTTGTCAGAA
GTAAGTTGGCCGCAGTGTTATCACTCATGGTTATGGCAGCACTGCATAATTCTCTTACTGTCATGCCATC
CGTAAGATGCTTTTCTGTGACTGGTGAGTACTCAACCAAGTCATTCTGAGAATAGTGTATGCGGCGACCG
AGTTGCTCTTGCCCGGCGTCAATACGGGATAATACCGCGCCACATAGCAGAACTTTAAAAGTGCTCATCA
TTGGAAAACGTTCTTCGGGGCGAAAACTCTCAAGGATCTTACCGCTGTTGAGATCCAGTTCGATGTAACC
CACTCGTGCACCCAACTGATCTTCAGCATCTTTTACTTTCACCAGCGTTTCTGGGTGAGCAAAAACAGGA
AGGCAAAATGCCGCAAAAAAGGGAATAAGGGCGACACGGAAATGTTGAATACTCATACTCTTCCTTTTTC
AATATTATTGAAGCATTTATCAGGGTTATTGTCTCATGAGCGGATACATATTTGAATGTATTTAGAAAAA
TAAACAAATAGGGGTTCCGCGCACATTTCCCCGAAAAGTGCCACCTGAC
