>Addgene plasmid #83027 | pSico-shNKCC1 | addgene partial sequence | sequence record 160187 | FUGW-Fwd 5'-ATTACAGGGACAGCAGAGATCC-3'
CGCTCTAGAGATCCGACGCGCCATCTCTAGGCCCGCGCCGGCCCCCTCGCACAGACTTGTGGGAGAAGCT
CGGCTACTCCCCTGCCCCGGTTAATTTGCATATAATATTTCCTAGTAACTATAGAGGCTTAATGTGCGAT
AAAAGACAGATAATCTGTTCTTTTTAATACTAGCTACATTTTACATGATAGGCTTGGATTTCTATAAGAG
ATACAAATACTAAATTATTATTTTAAAAAACAGCACAAAAGGAAACTCACCCTAACTGTAAAGTAATTAT
AACTTCGTATAGTATAAATTATACGAAGTTATAAGCCTTGGTTTTTTGAATTCCGTATTACCGCCATGCA
TTAGTTATTAATAGTAATCAATTACGGGGTCATTAGTTCATAGCCCATATATGGAGTTCCGCGTTACATA
ACTTACGGTAAATGGCCCGCCTGGCTGACCGCCCAACGACCCCCGCCCATTGACGTCAATAATGACGTAT
GTTCCCATAGTAACGCCAATAGGGACTTTCCATTGACGTCAATGGGTGGAGTATTTACGGTAAACTGCCC
ACTTGGCAGTACATCAAGTGTATCATATGCCAAGTACGCCCCCTATTGACGTCAATGACGGTAAATGGCC
CGCCTGGCATTATGCCCAGTACATGACCTTATGGGACTTTCCTACTTGGCAGTACATCTACGTATTAGTC
ATCGCTATTACCATGGTGATGCGGTTTTGGCAGTACATCAATGGGCGTGGATAGCGGTTTGACTCACGGG
GATTTCCAAGTCTCCACCCCATTGACGTCAATGGGAGTTTGTTTTGGCACCAAAATCAACGGGACTTTCC
AAAATGTCGTAACAACTCCGCCCCATTGACGCAAATGGGCGGTAGGCGTGTACGGTGGGAGGTCTATATA
AGCAGAGCTGGTTTAGTGAACCGTCAGATCCGCTAGCGCTACCGGTCGCCACCATGGTGAGCAAGGGCGA
GGAGCTGTTCACCGGGG
