>Addgene plasmid #83027 | pSico-shNKCC1 | addgene partial sequence | sequence record 160189 | EGFP-C 5'-CATGGTCCTGCTGGAGTTCGTG-3'
GGACGAGCTGTACAAGTAGCGGCCGCATAACTTCGTATAGTATAAATTATACGAAGTTATAAGCCTTGTT
TGATACACTTGTCCTGGGATTTTGATATCCGAATCCCAGGACAAGTGTGTCTTTTTTCTCGAGGTCGACG
GTATCGATAAGCTCGCTTCACGAGATCATGTTTAAGGGTTCCGGTTCCACTAGGTACAATTCGATATCAA
GCTTATCGATAATCAACCTCTGGATTACAAAATTTGTGAAAGATTGACTGGTATTCTTAACTATGTTGCT
CCTTTTACGCTATGTGGATACGCTGCTTTAATGCCTTTGTATCATGCTATTGCTTCCCGTATGGCTTTCA
TTTTCTCCTCCTTGTATAAATCCTGGTTGCTGTCTCTTTATGAGGAGTTGTGGCCCGTTGTCAGGCAACG
TGGCGTGGTGTGCACTGTGTTTGCTGACGCAACCCCCACTGGTTGGGGCATTGCCACCACCTGTCAGCTC
CTTTCCGGGACTTTCGCTTTCCCCCTCCCTATTGCCACGGCGGAACTCATCGCCGCCTGCCTTGCCCGCT
GCTGGACAGGGGCTCGGCTGTTGGGCACTGACAATTCCGTGGTGTTGTCGGGGAAATCATCGTCCTTTCC
TTGGCTGCTCGCCTGTGTTGCCACCTGGATTCTGCGCGGGACGTCCTTCTGCTACGTCCCTTCGGCCCTC
AATCCAGCGGACCTTCCTTCCCGCGGCCTGCTGCCGGCTCTGCGGCCTCTTCCGCGTCTTCGCCTTCGCC
CTCAGACGAGTCGGATCTCCCTTTGGGCCGCCTCCCCGCATCGATACCGTCGACCTCGATCGAGACCTAG
AAAAACATGGAGCAATCAC
